>Addgene plasmid #66460 | OPN5-Tango | depositor partial sequence | sequence record 113533 | empty Tango
GACGGATCGGGAGATCTCCCGATCCCCTATGGTGCACTCTCAGTACAATCTGCTCTGATGCCGCATAGTT
AAGCCAGTATCTGCTCCCTGCTTGTGTGTTGGAGGTCGCTGAGTAGTGCGCGAGCAAAATTTAAGCTACA
ACAAGGCAAGGCTTGACCGACAATTGCATGAAGAATCTGCTTAGGGTTAGGCGTTTTGCGCTGCTTCGCG
ATGTACGGGCCAGATATACGCGTTGACATTGATTATTGACTAGTTATTAATAGTAATCAATTACGGGGTC
ATTAGTTCATAGCCCATATATGGAGTTCCGCGTTACATAACTTACGGTAAATGGCCCGCCTGGCTGACCG
CCCAACGACCCCCGCCCATTGACGTCAATAATGACGTATGTTCCCATAGTAACGCCAATAGGGACTTTCC
ATTGACGTCAATGGGTGGAGTATTTACGGTAAACTGCCCACTTGGCAGTACATCAAGTGTATCATATGCC
AAGTACGCCCCCTATTGACGTCAATGACGGTAAATGGCCCGCCTGGCATTATGCCCAGTACATGACCTTA
TGGGACTTTCCTACTTGGCAGTACATCTACGTATTAGTCATCGCTATTACCATGGTGATGCGGTTTTGGC
AGTACATCAATGGGCGTGGATAGCGGTTTGACTCACGGGGATTTCCAAGTCTCCACCCCATTGACGTCAA
TGGGAGTTTGTTTTGGCACCAAAATCAACGGGACTTTCCAAAATGTCGTAACAACTCCGCCCCATTGACG
CAAATGGGCGGTAGGCGTGTACGGTGGGAGGTCTATATAAGCAGAGCTCTCTGGCTAACTAGAGAACCCA
CTGCTTACTGGCTTATCGAAATTAATACGACTCACTATAGGGAGACCCAAGCTGGCTAGCGTTTAAACTT
AAGCTTGGTACCGAGCTCGGATCCACTAGTCCAGTGTGGTGGAATTCTGCAGATATCCAGCACAGTGGCG
GCCGCGCCACCATGAAGACGATCATCGCCCTGAGCTACATCTTCTGCCTGGTATTCGCCGACTACAAGGA
CGATGATGACGCCAGCATCGATACCGGTGGACGCACCCCACCCAGCCTGGGTCCCCAAGATGAGTCCTGC
ACCACCGCCAGCTCCTCCCTGGCCAAGGACACTTCATCGACCGGTGAGAACCTGTACTTCCAGCTAAGAT
TAGATAAAAGTAAAGTGATTAACAGCGCATTAGAGCTGCTTAATGAGGTCGGAATCGAAGGTTTAACAAC
CCGTAAACTCGCCCAGAAGCTAGGTGTAGAGCAGCCTACATTGTATTGGCATGTAAAAAATAAGCGGGCT
TTGCTCGACGCCTTAGCCATTGAGATGTTAGATAGGCACCATACTCACTTTTGCCCTTTAGAAGGGGAAA
GCTGGCAAGATTTTTTACGTAATAACGCTAAAAGTTTTAGATGTGCTTTACTAAGTCATCGCGATGGAGC
AAAAGTACATTTAGGTACACGGCCTACAGAAAAACAGTATGAAACTCTCGAAAATCAATTAGCCTTTTTA
TGCCAACAAGGTTTTTCACTAGAGAATGCATTATATGCACTCAGCGCTGTGGGGCATTTTACTTTAGGTT
GCGTATTGGAAGATCAAGAGCATCAAGTCGCTAAAGAAGAAAGGGAAACACCTACTACTGATAGTATGCC
GCCATTATTACGACAAGCTATCGAATTATTTGATCACCAAGGTGCAGAGCCAGCCTTCTTATTCGGCCTT
GAATTGATCATATGCGGATTAGAAAAACAACTTAAATGTGAAAGTGGGTCCGCGTACAGCCGCGCGCGTA
CGAAAAACAATTACGGGTCTACCATCGAGGGCCTGCTCGATCTCCCGGACGACGACGCCCCCGAAGAGGC
GGGGCTGGCGGCTCCGCGCCTGTCCTTTCTCCCCGCGGGACACACGCGCAGACTGTCGACGGCCCCCCCG
ACCGATGTCAGCCTGGGGGACGAGCTCCACTTAGACGGCGAGGACGTGGCGATGGCGCATGCCGACGCGC
TAGACGATTTCGATCTGGACATGTTGGGGGACGGGGATTCCCCGGGTCCGGGATTTACCCCCCACGACTC
CGCCCCCTACGGCGCTCTGGATATGGCCGACTTCGAGTTTGAGCAGATGTTTACCGATGCCCTTGGAATT
GACGAGTACGGTGGGTAGCTCGAGTCTAGAGGGCCCGTTTAAACCCGCTGATCAGCCTCGACTGTGCCTT
CTAGTTGCCAGCCATCTGTTGTTTGCCCCTCCCCCGTGCCTTCCTTGACCCTGGAAGGTGCCACTCCCAC
TGTCCTTTCCTAATAAAATGAGGAAATTGCATCGCATTGTCTGAGTAGGTGTCATTCTATTCTGGGGGGT
GGGGTGGGGCAGGACAGCAAGGGGGAGGATTGGGAAGACAATAGCAGGCATGCTGGGGATGCGGTGGGCT
CTATGGCTTCTGAGGCGGAAAGAACCAGCTGGGGCTCTAGGGGGTATCCCC
[124 nt withheld, positions 2502-2625]
C
[91 nt withheld, positions 2627-2717]
A
[49 nt withheld, positions 2719-2767]
CCTTTGACGTTGGAGTCCACGTTCTTT
[37 nt withheld, positions 2795-2831]
ACCCTATCTCGGTCTATTCTTTTGATTTATAAGGGATTTTGCCGATTTCGGCCTATTGGTTAAAAAATGA
GCTGATTTAACAAAAATTTAACGCGAATTAATTCTGTGGAATGTGTGTCAGTTAGGGTGTGGAAAGTCCC
CAGGCTCCCCAGCAGGCAGAAGTATGCAAAGCATGCATCTCAATTAGTCAGCAACCAGGTGTGGAAAGTC
CCCAGGCTCCCCAGCAGGCAGAAGTATGCAAAGCATGCATCTCAATTAGTCAGCAACCATAGTCCCGCCC
CTAACTCCGCCCATCCCGCCCCTAACTCCGCCCAGTTCCGCCCATTCTCCGCCCCATGGCTGACTAATTT
TTTTTATTTATGCAGAGGCCGAGGCCGCCTCTGCCTCTGAGCTATTCCAGAAGTAGTGAGGAGGCTTTTT
TGGAGGCCTAGGCTTTTGCAAAAAGCTCCCGGGAGCTTGTATATCCATTTTCGGATCTGATCAAGAGACA
GGATGAGGATCGTTTCGCATGATTGAACAAGATGGATTGCACGCAGGTTCTCCGGCCGCTTGGGTGGAGA
GGCTATTCGGCTATGACTGGGCACAACAGACAATCGGCTGCTCTGATGCCGCCGTGTTCCGGCTGTCAGC
GCAGGGGCGCCCGGTTCTTTTTGTCAAGACCGACCTGTCCGGTGCCCTGAATGAACTGCAGGACGAGGCA
GCGCGGCTATCGTGGCTGGCCACGACGGGCGTTCCTTGCGCAGCTGTGCTCGACGTTGTCACTGAAGCGG
GAAGGGACTGGCTGCTATTGGGCGAAGTGCCGGGGCAGGATCTCCTGTCATCTCACCTTGCTCCTGCCGA
GAAAGTATCCATCATGGCTGATGCAATGCGGCGGCTGCATACGCTTGATCCGGCTACCTGCCCATTCGAC
CACCAAGCGAAACATCGCATCGAGCGAGCACGTACTCGGATGGAAGCCGGTCTTGTCGATCAGGATGATC
TGGACGAAGAGCATCAGGGGCTCGCGCCAGCCGAACTGTTCGCCAGGCTCAAGGCGCGCATGCCCGACGG
CGAGGATCTCGTCGTGACCCATGGCGATGCCTGCTTGCCGAATATCATGGTGGAAAATGGCCGCTTTTCT
GGATTCATCGACTGTGGCCGGCTGGGTGTGGCGGACCGCTATCAGGACATAGCGTTGGCTACCCGTGATA
TTGCTGAAGAGCTTGGCGGCGAATGGGCTGACCGCTTCCTCGTGCTTTACGGTATCGCCGCTCCCGATTC
GCAGCGCATCGCCTTCTATCGCCTTCTTGACGAGTTCTTCTGAGCGGGACTCTGGGGTTCGAAATGACCG
ACCAAGCGACGCCCAACCTGCCATCACGAGATTTCGATTCCACCGCCGCCTTCTATGAAAGGTTGGGCTT
CGGAATCGTTTTCCGGGACGCCGGCTGGATGATCCTCCAGCGCGGGGATCTCATGCTGGAGTTCTTCGCC
CACCCCAACTTGTTTATTGCAGCTTATAATGGTTACAAATAAAGCAATAGCATCACAAATTTCACAAATA
AAGCATTTTTTTCACTGCATTCTAGTTGTGGTTTGTCCAAACTCATCAATGTATCTTATCATGTCTGTAT
ACCGTCGACCTCTAGCTAGAGCTTGGCGTAATCATGGTCATAGCTGTTTCCTGTGTGAAATTGTTATCCG
CTCACAATTCCACACAACATACGAGCCGGAAGCATAAAGTGTAAAGCCTGGGGTGCCTAATGAGTGAGCT
AACTCACATTAATTGCGTTGCGCTCACTGCCCGCTTTCCAGTCGGGAAACCTGTCGTGCCAGCTGCATTA
ATGAATCGGCCAACGCGCGGGGAGAGGCGGTTTGCGTATTGGGCGCTCTTCCGCTTCCTCGCTCACTGAC
TCGCTGCGCTCGGTCGTTCGGCTGCGGCGAGCGGTATCAGCTCACTCAAAGGCGGTAATACGGTTATCCA
CAGAATCAGGGGATAACGCAGGAAAGAACATGTGAGCAAAAGGCCAGCAAAAGGCCAGGAACCGTAAAAA
GGCCGCGTTGCTGGCGTTTTTCCATAGGCTCCGCCCCCCTGACGAGCATCACAAAAATCGACGCTCAAGT
CAGAGGTGGCGAAACCCGACAGGACTATAAAGATACCAGGCGTTTCCCCCTGGAAGCTCCCTCGTGCGCT
CTCCTGTTCCGACCCTGCCGCTTACCGGATACCTGTCCGCCTTTCTCCCTTCGGGAAGCGTGGCGCTTTC
TCATAGCTCACGCTGTAGGTATCTCAGTTCGGTGTAGGTCGTTCGCTCCAAGCTGGGCTGTGTGCACGAA
CCCCCCGTTCAGCCCGACCGCTGCGCCTTATCCGGTAACTATCGTCTTGAGTCCAACCCGGTAAGACACG
ACTTATCGCCACTGGCAGCAGCCACTGGTAACAGGATTAGCAGAGCGAGGTATGTAGGCGGTGCTACAGA
GTTCTTGAAGTGGTGGCCTAACTACGGCTACACTAGAAGAACAGTATTTGGTATCTGCGCTCTGCTGAAG
CCAGTTACCTTCGGAAAAAGAGTTGGTAGCTCTTGATCCGGCAAACAAACCACCGCTGGTAGCGGTTTTT
TTGTTTGCAAGCAGCAGATTACGCGCAGAAAAAAAGGATCTCAAGAAGATCCTTTGATCTTTTCTACGGG
GTCTGACGCTCAGTGGAACGAAAACTCACGTTAAGGGATTTTGGTCATGAGATTATCAAAAAGGATCTTC
ACCTAGATCCTTTTAAATTAAAAATGAAGTTTTAAATCAATCTAAAGTATATATGAGTAAACTTGGTCTG
ACAGTTACCAATGCTTAATCAGTGAGGCACCTATCTCAGCGATCTGTCTATTTCGTTCATCCATAGTTGC
CTGACTCCCCGTCGTGTAGATAACTACGATACGGGAGGGCTTACCATCTGGCCCCAGTGCTGCAATGATA
CCGCGAGACCCACGCTCACCGGCTCCAGATTTATCAGCAATAAACCAGCCAGCCGGAAGGGCCGAGCGCA
GAAGTGGTCCTGCAACTTTATCCGCCTCCATCCAGTCTATTAATTGTTGCCGGGAAGCTAGAGTAAGTAG
TTCGCCAGTTAATAGTTTGCGCAACGTTGTTGCCATTGCTACAGGCATCGTGGTGTCACGCTCGTCGTTT
GGTATGGCTTCATTCAGCTCCGGTTCCCAACGATCAAGGCGAGTTACATGATCCCCCATGTTGTGCAAAA
AAGCGGTTAGCTCCTTCGGTCCTCCGATCGTTGTCAGAAGTAAGTTGGCCGCAGTGTTATCACTCATGGT
TATGGCAGCACTGCATAATTCTCTTACTGTCATGCCATCCGTAAGATGCTTTTCTGTGACTGGTGAGTAC
TCAACCAAGTCATTCTGAGAATAGTGTATGCGGCGACCGAGTTGCTCTTGCCCGGCGTCAATACGGGATA
ATACCGCGCCACATAGCAGAACTTTAAAAGTGCTCATCATTGGAAAACGTTCTTCGGGGCGAAAACTCTC
AAGGATCTTACCGCTGTTGAGATCCAGTTCGATGTAACCCACTCGTGCACCCAACTGATCTTCAGCATCT
TTTACTTTCACCAGCGTTTCTGGGTGAGCAAAAACAGGAAGGCAAAATGCCGCAAAAAAGGGAATAAGGG
CGACACGGAAATGTTGAATACTCATACTCTTCCTTTTTCAATATTATTGAAGCATTTATCAGGGTTATTG
TCTCATGAGCGGATACATATTTGAATGTATTTAGAAAAATAAACAAATAGGGGTTCCGCGCACATTTCCC
CGAAAAGTGCCACCTGACGTC
