>Addgene plasmid #66460 | OPN5-Tango | depositor partial sequence | sequence record 113534 | OPN5
ATGGCACTGAACCATACCGCCCTCCCCCAAGATGAACGACTTCCCCACTACCTTAGAGACGGGGACCCCT
TTGCCTCAAAACTGTCCTGGGAGGCTGACCTTGTGGCCGGATTCTATCTCACAATCATCGGTATTCTGAG
TACTTTCGGCAATGGATATGTTCTTTACATGAGTTCACGACGCAAAAAAAAGTTGCGACCCGCTGAAATA
ATGACCATTAACTTGGCTGTATGTGATCTGGGGATCAGCGTTGTGGGCAAGCCCTTTACCATAATCAGCT
GTTTCTGCCACAGGTGGGTATTCGGCTGGATCGGCTGCCGCTGGTACGGGTGGGCTGGGTTCTTTTTCGG
ATGTGGGTCACTGATTACTATGACCGCGGTCAGCCTGGATAGGTACCTGAAAATCTGTTACCTGTCTTAC
GGGGTCTGGCTCAAGCGAAAGCACGCATATATATGCCTGGCCGCGATTTGGGCCTACGCCAGCTTTTGGA
CAACAATGCCACTGGTGGGCCTCGGCGACTACGTTCCTGAGCCATTCGGAACCTCATGTACTCTGGACTG
GTGGCTGGCTCAGGCGTCTGTCGGAGGCCAGGTGTTTATTCTTAATATTCTGTTTTTCTGCTTGCTGTTG
CCAACTGCTGTTATCGTATTTAGCTATGTCAAAATCATAGCCAAGGTAAAATCATCTAGTAAAGAAGTCG
CGCACTTCGACTCCCGGATTCACTCAAGTCACGTGTTGGAGATGAAATTGACAAAAGTTGCAATGTTGAT
CTGTGCTGGATTTCTGATCGCTTGGATCCCATACGCCGTGGTATCCGTTTGGTCAGCCTTCGGTCGCCCT
GACAGCATACCTATCCAGCTCTCTGTTGTCCCCACACTCCTCGCTAAGAGCGCCGCCATGTACAACCCCA
TCATCTATCAAGTGATTGACTACAAGTTCGCATGCTGTCAGACTGGAGGTCTGAAGGCTACAAAGAAGAA
GTCCCTGGAGGGGTTCCGCCTGCACACGGTTACGACTGTAAGAAAAAGCAGTGCAGTCCTCGAAATACAC
GAGGAGTGGGAA
