>Addgene plasmid #66460 | OPN5-Tango | addgene partial sequence | sequence record 120330 | CMV-F 5'-CGCAAATGGGCGGTAGGCGTG-3'
GCTCTCTGGCTAACTAGAGAACCCACTGCTTACTGGCTTATCGAAATTAATACGACTCACTATAGGGAGA
CCCAAGCTGGCTAGCGTTTAAACTTAAGCTTGGTACCGAGCTCGGATCCACTAGTCCAGTGTGGTGGAAT
TCTGCAGATATCCAGCACAGTGGCGGCCGCGCCACCATGAAGACGATCATCGCCCTGAGCTACATCTTCT
GCCTGGTATTCGCCGACTACAAGGACGATGATGACGCCAGCATCGATATGGCACTGAACCATACCGCCCT
CCCCCAAGATGAACGACTTCCCCACTACCTTAGAGACGGGGACCCCTTTGCCTCAAAACTGTCCTGGGAG
GCTGACCTTGTGGCCGGATTCTATCTCACAATCATCGGTATTCTGAGTACTTTCGGCAATGGATATGTTC
TTTACATGAGTTCACGACGCAAAAAAAAGTTGCGACCCGCTGAAATAATGACCATTAACTTGGCTGTATG
TGATCTGGGGATCAGCGTTGTGGGCAAGCCCTTTACCATAATCAGCTGTTTCTGCCACAGGTGGGTATTC
GGCTGGATCGGCTGCCGCTGGTACGGGTGGGCTGGGTTCTTTTTCGGATGTGGGTCACTGATTACTATGA
CCGCGGTCAGCCTGGATAGGTACCTGAAAATCTGTTACCTGTCTTACGGGGTCTGGCTCAAGCGAAAGCA
CGCATATATATGCCTGGCCGCGATTTGGGCCTACGCCAGCTTTTGGACAACAATGCCACTGGTGGGCCTC
GGCGACTACGTTCCTGAGCCATTCGGAACCTCATGTACTCTGGACTGGTGGCTGGCTCAGGCGTCTGTCG
GAGGCCAGGTGTTTATTCTTAATATTCTGTTTTTCTGCTTGCTGTTGCCAACTGCTGTTATCGTATTTAG
CTATGTCAAATC
