>Addgene plasmid #66460 | OPN5-Tango | addgene partial sequence | sequence record 120331 | Tet-R 5'-GGCGAGTTTACGGGTTGTTA-3'
GCTCTAATGCGCTGTTAATCACTTTACTTTTATCTAATCTTAGCTGGAAGTACAGGTTCTCACCGGTCGA
TGAAGTGTCCTTGGCCAGGGAGGAGCTGGCGGTGGTGCAGGACTCATCTTGGGGACCCAGGCTGGGTGGG
GTGCGTCCACCGGTATCGATTTCCCACTCCTCGTGTATTTCGAGGACTGCACTGCTTTTTCTTACAGTCG
TAACCGTGTGCAGGCGGAACCCCTCCAGGGACTTCTTCTTTGTAGCCTTCAGACCTCCAGTCTGACAGCA
TGCGAACTTGTAGTCAATCACTTGATAGATGATGGGGTTGTACATGGCGGCGCTCTTAGCGAGGAGTGTG
GGGACAACAGAGAGCTGGATAGGTATGCTGTCAGGGCGACCGAAGGCTGACCAAACGGATACCACGGCGT
ATGGGATCCAAGCGATCAGAAATCCAGCACAGATCAACATTGCAACTTTTGTCAATTTCATCTCCAACAC
GTGACTTGAGTGAATCCGGGAGTCGAAGTGCGCGACTTCTTTACTAGATGATTTTACCTTGGCTATGATT
TTGACATAGCTAAATACGATAACAGCAGTTGGCAACAGCAAGCAGAAAAACAGAATATTAAGAATAAACA
CCTGGCCTCCGACAGACGCCTGAGCCAGCCACCAGTCCAGAGTACATGAGGTTCCGAATGGCTCAGGAAC
GTAGTCGCCGAGGCCCACCAGTGGCATTGTTGTCCAAAAGCTGGCGTAGGCCCAAATCGCGGCCAGGCAT
ATATATGCGTGCTTTCGCTTGAGCCAGACCCCGTAAGACAGGTAACAGATTTTCAGGTACCTATCCAGGC
TGACCGCGGTCATAGTAATCAGTGACCCACATCCGAAAAAGAACCCAGCCCACCCGTACCAGCGGCAGCC
GATCCAGCCGAATACCCACCTGTGGCAGAAACAGCTGATTATGGTAAAGGGCTTGCCCACAACGCTGATC
CCCAGATCACATACAGCCAAGTTAATGGTCATTATTTCAGCGGGTCGCAACTTTTTTTTGCGTC
