[The description below was written by a language model from this plasmid's Addgene catalogue record.]
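Description:
OPN5-Tango is a mammalian expression plasmid from the PRESTO-Tango collection, a set of G protein-coupled receptor constructs built for parallel screening of receptor activation through a transcriptional readout. It is based on an "empty Tango" backbone of about 6.6 kb that was itself derived from pcDNA3.1(+). The plasmid is propagated in E. coli as a high-copy vector under ampicillin selection, and it carries a neomycin resistance marker so that transfected mammalian cells can be selected with G418.

The insert is the human OPN5 coding sequence (about 1.1 kb; also known as GPR136 or neuropsin-family aliases PGR12 and TMEM13), placed under the CMV promoter for strong constitutive expression. The backbone supplies an N-terminal FLAG tag, useful for detecting the receptor, and the depositor notes indicate that a tTA transcriptional activator sequence lies downstream of the receptor. In the Tango principle, as the record summarises it, agonist-driven arrestin translocation to the receptor leads to transcriptional activation, so receptor engagement is converted into reporter gene output independently of which G protein the receptor couples to. The record does not detail the linker or cleavage elements joining the receptor to tTA, nor the reporter cell line.

The insert was cloned between NotI and a 3′ site listed as XhoI. The depositor cautions, however, that most vectors in the collection carry XbaI rather than XhoI downstream of tTA, so the site present should be confirmed by sequencing. The plasmid was produced within a programme that develops tools for understudied members of druggable protein families, and it is suited to ligand screening and deorphanisation studies on OPN5.
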