Addgene plasmid #66460: OPN5-Tango
Purpose: Expression of G protein-coupled receptors for PRESTO-Tango: parallel receptorome expression and screening via transcriptional output, with transcriptional activation following arrestin translocation
Depositing lab: Bryan Roth. Publication: PRESTO-Tango as an open-source resource for interrogation of the druggable human GPCRome. Kroeze WK, Sassano MF, Huang XP, Lansu K, McCorvy JD, Giguere PM, Sciaky N, Roth BL. Nat Struct Mol Biol. 2015 May;22(5):362-9. doi: 10.1038/nsmb.3014. Epub 2015 Apr 20. PubMed 25895059.
Backbone
  Vector backbone: empty Tango
  Backbone size w/o insert (bp): 6632
  Vector type: Mammalian Expression
  Selectable markers: Neomycin (select with G418)
Growth in bacteria
  Bacterial resistance: Ampicillin, 100 μg/mL
  Growth temperature: 37°C
  Growth strain: DH5alpha
  Copy number: High Copy
Gene/Insert
  Gene/Insert name: OPN5
  Species: H. sapiens (human)
  Insert size (bp): 1062
  Entrez Gene: OPN5 (a.k.a. GPR136, GRP136, PGR12, TMEM13)
  Promoter: CMV
  Tag / fusion protein: FLAG (N terminal on backbone)
  Cloning method: Restriction Enzyme; 5′ cloning site NotI (not destroyed); 3′ cloning site XhoI (unknown if destroyed)
  Sequencing primers: 5′ CMV-F; 3′ Tet-R
Terms and licenses: Academic/Nonprofit Terms; Industry Terms: Not Available to Industry
Depositor comments: Please note: Most of the PRESTO-Tango vectors do not contain the XhoI cut site downstream of the tTA sequence and instead carry an XbaI site. If you need to perform an XhoI digest we recommend sequencing with a forward primer at the C-terminus of tTA to determine which of the two sites is present. Suggested primer: 5-gagctccacttagacggcgagg-3. Original backbone was pcDNA3.1(+). These plasmids were generated as part of the Illuminating the Druggable Genome (IDG) program sponsored by the NIH Common Fund. The goal of this program is to identify, gather, and distribute information and resources for proteins that currently are not well-studied yet belong to commonly drug-targeted protein families: protein kinases, non-olfactory G-protein coupled receptors (GPCRs), and ion channels. The IDG program is designed to develop fundamental research tools for understudied proteins, elucidate their function, and disseminate the IDG-related resources and data to the greater scientific community.
How to cite: OPN5-Tango was a gift from Bryan Roth (Addgene plasmid # 66460 ; http://n2t.net/addgene:66460 ; RRID:Addgene_66460)
